Addgene plasmid #54216: mEmerald-Patched1-N-18
Purpose: Localization: Cilium, Excitation: 487, Emission: 509
Depositing lab: Michael Davidson. Depositing organization: Florida State University, Tallahassee.
Backbone
  Vector backbone: mEmerald-N1
  Backbone size w/o insert (bp): 4750
  Vector type: Mammalian Expression
  Selectable markers: Neomycin (select with G418)
Growth in bacteria
  Bacterial resistance: Kanamycin, 50 μg/mL
  Growth temperature: 37°C
  Growth strain: DH5alpha
  Copy number: High Copy
Gene/Insert
  Gene/Insert name: Patched1 (alt names: Patched homolog 1; NM_008957.2)
  Species: M. musculus (mouse)
  Promoter: CMV
  Tag / fusion protein: mEmerald (C terminal on backbone)
  Cloning method: Unknown
  Sequencing primers: 5′ CMV-F; 3′ SV40pA-R
Terms and licenses: Academic/Nonprofit Terms; Industry Terms
Depositor comments: Patched homolog 1 . Excitation = 487; Emission = 509. Localization data: Cilium
How to cite: mEmerald-Patched1-N-18 was a gift from Michael Davidson (Addgene plasmid # 54216 ; http://n2t.net/addgene:54216 ; RRID:Addgene_54216)
