[The description below was written by a language model from this plasmid's Addgene catalogue record and the feature table of its GenBank file.]
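Description:
mEmerald-Patched1-N-18 is a mammalian expression plasmid built on the mEmerald-N1 backbone (about 4.75 kb without insert) that encodes mouse Patched1 (Patched homolog 1), the Hedgehog pathway receptor, fused to the green fluorescent protein mEmerald. Expression is driven by the CMV promoter, which gives strong constitutive transcription in most transfected mammalian cell lines. In the N1-style layout the gene of interest sits upstream of the fluorescent protein, so mEmerald is attached to the C terminus of Patched1. The "18" in the name probably refers to the linker between the two, but the record does not say so. The plasmid is maintained at high copy in E. coli under kanamycin selection, and it carries a neomycin resistance marker that allows G418 selection of stably transfected mammalian cells. The cloning method is recorded as unknown.

The GenBank record held for this plasmid is a 5,133 bp linear segment covering only part of the construct. Its only annotations lie near the 3′ end: a Kozak consensus overlapping the start of a mammalian codon-optimized mEmerald coding sequence, described as a bright monomeric GFP variant, plus standard EGFP sequencing primer sites. The long unannotated stretch before mEmerald presumably contains the Patched1 coding region. The promoter, polyadenylation signal, replication origin and resistance cassettes are not annotated and are known only from the catalogue fields.

The construct is intended as a fluorescent localization marker. The depositor lists the fusion as labelling the cilium, with excitation at 487 nm and emission at 509 nm, which suits live- or fixed-cell imaging of ciliary Patched1.
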