LOCUS       Exported 5133 bp ds-DNA linear SYN 04-JUN-2021
DEFINITION  Localization: Cilium, Excitation: 487, Emission: 509.
ACCESSION   .
VERSION     .
KEYWORDS    mEmerald-Patched1-N-18
SOURCE      synthetic DNA construct
  ORGANISM  synthetic DNA construct
REFERENCE   1 (bases 1 to 5133)
  TITLE     Davidson mEmerald
REFERENCE   2 (bases 1 to 5133)
  AUTHORS   .
  TITLE     Direct Submission
  JOURNAL   Exported Jun 4, 2021 from SnapGene Server 1.1.58
            http://www.snapgene.com
FEATURES             Location/Qualifiers
     source          1..5133
                     /organism="synthetic DNA construct"
                     /mol_type="other DNA"
     regulatory      4378..4387
                     /regulatory_class="other"
                     /note="vertebrate consensus sequence for strong initiation
                     of translation (Kozak, 1987)"
     CDS             4384..5103
                     /codon_start=1
                     /product="brightly fluorescent monomeric variant of GFP"
                     /label=mEmerald
                     /note="mammalian codon-optimized"
                     /translation="MVSKGEELFTGVVPILVELDGDVNGHKFSVSGEGEGDATYGKLTL
                     KFICTTGKLPVPWPTLVTTLTYGVQCFARYPDHMKQHDFFKSAMPEGYVQERTIFFKDD
                     GNYKTRAEVKFEGDTLVNRIELKGIDFKEDGNILGHKLEYNYNSHKVYITADKQKNGIK
                     VNFKTRHNIEDGSVQLADHYQQNTPIGDGPVLLPDNHYLSTQSKLSKDPNEKRDHMVLL
                     EFVTAAGITLGMDELYK"
     primer_bind     complement(4429..4450)
                     /label=EGFP-N
                     /note="EGFP, reverse primer"
     primer_bind     complement(4690..4709)
                     /label=EXFP-R
                     /note="For distinguishing EGFP variants, reverse primer"
     primer_bind     5037..5058
                     /label=EGFP-C
                     /note="EGFP, forward primer"
ORIGIN
        1 tgaacgtcag atccggctag caccgccatg gcctcggctg gtaacgccgc cggggccctg
       61 ggcaggcagg ccggcggcgg gaggcgcaga cggaccgggg gaccgcaccg cgccgcgccg
      121 gaccgggact atctgcaccg gcccagctac tgcgacgccg ccttcgctct ggagcagatt
      181 tccaagggga aggctactgg ccggaaagcg ccgctgtggc tgagagcgaa gtttcagaga
      241 ctcttattta aactgggttg ttacattcaa aagaactgcg gcaagttttt ggttgtgggt
      301 ctcctcatat ttggggcctt cgctgtggga ttaaaggcag ctaatctcga gaccaacgtg
      361 gaggagctgt gggtggaagt tggtggacga gtgagtcgag aattaaatta tacccgtcag
      421 aagataggag aagaggctat gtttaatcct caactcatga tacagactcc aaaagaagaa
      481 ggcgctaatg ttctgaccac agaggctctc ctgcaacacc tggactcagc actccaggcc
      541 agtcgtgtgc acgtctacat gtataacagg caatggaagt tggaacattt gtgctacaaa
      601 tcaggggaac ttatcacgga gacaggttac atggatcaga taatagaata cctttaccct
      661 tgcttaatca ttacaccttt ggactgcttc tgggaagggg caaagctaca gtccgggaca
      721 gcatacctcc taggtaagcc tcctttacgg tggacaaact ttgacccctt ggaattccta
      781 gaagagttaa agaaaataaa ctaccaagtg gacagctggg aggaaatgct gaataaagcc
      841 gaagttggcc atgggtacat ggaccggcct tgcctcaacc cagccgaccc agattgccct
      901 gccacagccc ctaacaaaaa ttcaaccaaa cctcttgatg tggcccttgt tttgaatggt
      961 ggatgtcaag gtttatccag gaagtatatg cattggcagg aggagttgat tgtgggtggt
     1021 accgtcaaga atgccactgg aaaacttgtc agcgctcacg ccctgcaaac catgttccag
     1081 ttaatgactc ccaagcaaat gtatgaacac ttcaggggct acgactatgt ctctcacatc
     1141 aactggaatg aagacagggc agccgccatc ctggaggcct ggcagaggac ttacgtggag
     1201 gtggttcatc aaagtgtcgc cccaaactcc actcaaaagg tgcttccctt cacaaccacg
     1261 accctggacg acatcctaaa atccttctct gatgtcagtg tcatccgagt ggccagcggc
     1321 tacctactga tgcttgccta tgcctgttta accatgctgc gctgggactg ctccaagtcc
     1381 cagggtgccg tggggctggc tggcgtcctg ttggttgcgc tgtcagtggc tgcaggattg
     1441 ggcctctgct ccttgattgg catttctttt aatgctgcga caactcaggt tttgccgttt
     1501 cttgctcttg gtgttggtgt ggatgatgtc ttcctcctgg cccatgcatt cagtgaaaca
     1561 ggacagaata agaggattcc atttgaggac aggactgggg agtgcctcaa gcgcaccgga
     1621 gccagcgtgg ccctcacctc catcagcaat gtcaccgcct tcttcatggc cgcattgatc
     1681 cctatccctg ccctgcgagc gttctccctc caggctgctg tggtggtggt attcaatttt
     1741 gctatggttc tgctcatttt tcctgcaatt ctcagcatgg atttatacag acgtgaggac
     1801 agaagattgg atattttctg ctgtttcaca agcccctgtg tcagcagggt gattcaagtt
     1861 gagccacagg cctacacaga gcctcacagt aacacccggt acagcccccc acccccatac
     1921 accagccaca gcttcgccca cgaaacccat atcactatgc agtccaccgt tcagctccgc
     1981 acagagtatg accctcacac gcacgtgtac tacaccaccg ccgagccacg ctctgagatc
     2041 tctgtacagc ctgttaccgt cacccaggac aacctcagct gtcagagtcc cgagagcacc
     2101 agctctacca gggacctgct ctcccagttc tcagactcca gcctccactg cctcgagccc
     2161 ccctgcacca agtggacact ctcttcgttt gcagagaagc actatgctcc tttcctcctg
     2221 aaacccaaag ccaaggttgt ggtaatcctt cttttcctgg gcttgctggg ggtcagcctt
     2281 tatgggacca cccgagtgag agacgggctg gacctcacgg acattgttcc ccgggaaacc
     2341 agagaatatg acttcatagc tgcccagttc aagtacttct ctttctacaa catgtatata
     2401 gtcacccaga aagcagacta cccgaatatc cagcacctac tttacgacct tcataagagt
     2461 ttcagcaatg tgaagtatgt catgctggag gagaacaagc aacttcccca aatgtggctg
     2521 cactacttta gagactggct tcaaggactt caggatgcat ttgacagtga ctgggaaact
     2581 gggaggatca tgccaaacaa ttataaaaat ggatcagatg acggggtcct cgcttacaaa
     2641 ctcctggtgc agactggcag ccgagacaag cccatcgaca ttagtcagtt gactaaacag
     2701 cgtctggtag acgcagatgg catcattaat ccgagcgctt tctacatcta cctgaccgct
     2761 tgggtcagca acgaccctgt agcttacgct gcctcccagg ccaacatccg gcctcaccgg
     2821 ccggagtggg tccatgacaa agccgactac atgccagaga ccaggctgag aatcccagca
     2881 gcagagccca tcgagtacgc tcagttccct ttctacctca acggcctacg agacacctca
     2941 gactttgtgg aagccataga aaaagtgaga gtcatctgta acaactatac gagcctggga
     3001 ctgtccagct accccaatgg ctaccccttc ctgttctggg agcaatacat cagcctgcgc
     3061 cactggctgc tgctatccat cagcgtggtg ctggcctgca cgtttctagt gtgcgcagtc
     3121 ttcctcctga acccctggac ggccgggatc attgtcatgg tcctggctct gatgaccgtt
     3181 gagctctttg gcatgatggg cctcattggg atcaagctga gtgctgtgcc tgtggtcatc
     3241 ctgattgcat ctgttggcat cggagtggag ttcaccgtcc acgtggcttt ggcctttctg
     3301 acagccattg gggacaagaa ccacagggct atgctcgctc tggagcacat gtttgctccc
     3361 gttctggacg gtgctgtgtc cactctgctg ggtgtactga tgcttgcagg gtccgaattt
     3421 gatttcattg tcagatactt ctttgccgtc ctggccattc tcaccgtctt gggggttctc
     3481 aatggactgg ttctgctgcc tgtcctctta tccttctttg gaccgtgtcc tgaggtgtct
     3541 ccagccaatg gcctaaaccg actgcccact ccttcgcctg agccgcctcc aagtgtcgtc
     3601 cggtttgccg tgcctcctgg tcacacgaac aatgggtctg attcctccga ctcggagtac
     3661 agctctcaga ccacggtgtc tggcatcagt gaggagctca ggcaatacga agcacagcag
     3721 ggtgccggag gccctgccca ccaagtgatt gtggaagcca cagaaaaccc tgtctttgcc
     3781 cggtccactg tggtccatcc ggactccaga catcagcctc ccttgacccc tcggcaacag
     3841 ccccacctgg actctggctc cttgtcccct ggacggcaag gccagcagcc tcgaagggat
     3901 ccccctagag aaggcttgcg gccacccccc tacagaccgc gcagagacgc ttttgaaatt
     3961 tctactgaag ggcattctgg ccctagcaat agggaccgct cagggccccg tggggcccgt
     4021 tctcacaacc ctcggaaccc aacgtccacc gccatgggca gctctgtgcc cagctactgc
     4081 cagcccatca ccactgtgac ggcttctgct tcggtgactg ttgctgtgca tcccccgcct
     4141 ggacctgggc gcaacccccg aggggggccc tgtccaggct atgagagcta ccctgagact
     4201 gatcacgggg tatttgagga tcctcatgtg ccttttcatg tcaggtgtga gaggagggac
     4261 tcaaaggtgg aggtcataga gctacaggac gtggaatgtg aggagaggcc gtgggggagc
     4321 agctccaacg ggagaggcag cgggagtggc agtcgcggag gcagtggtgg accggtcgcc
     4381 accatggtga gcaagggcga ggagctgttc accggggtgg tgcccatcct ggtcgagctg
     4441 gacggcgacg taaacggcca caagttcagc gtgtccggcg agggcgaggg cgatgccacc
     4501 tacggcaagc tgaccctgaa gttcatctgc accaccggca agctgcccgt gccctggccc
     4561 accctcgtga ccaccttgac ctacggcgtg cagtgcttcg cccgctaccc cgaccacatg
     4621 aagcagcacg acttcttcaa gtccgccatg cccgaaggct acgtccagga gcgcaccatc
     4681 ttcttcaagg acgacggcaa ctacaagacc cgcgccgagg tgaagttcga gggcgacacc
     4741 ctggtgaacc gcatcgagct gaagggcatc gacttcaagg aggacggcaa catcctgggg
     4801 cacaagctgg agtacaacta caacagccac aaggtctata tcaccgccga caagcagaag
     4861 aacggcatca aggtgaactt caagacccgc cacaacatcg aggacggcag cgtgcagctc
     4921 gccgaccact accagcagaa cacccccatc ggcgacggcc ccgtgctgct gcccgacaac
     4981 cactacctga gcacccagtc caagctgagc aaagacccca acgagaagcg cgatcacatg
     5041 gtcctgctgg agttcgtgac cgccgccggg atcactctcg gcatggacga gctgtacaag
     5101 taagcggccg cgactctaga tcataatcag cca
//
