>Addgene plasmid #54216 | mEmerald-Patched1-N-18 | addgene partial sequence | sequence record 92645 | EGFP-N 5'-CGTCGCCGTCCAGCTCGACCAG-3'
CCTTGCTCACCATGGTGGCGACCGGTCCACCACTGCCTCCGCGACTGCCACTCCCGCTGCCTCTCCCGTT
GGAGCTGCTCCCCCACGGCCTCTCCTCACATTCCACGTCCTGTAGCTCTATGACCTCCACCTTTGAGTCC
CTCCTCTCACACCTGACATGAAAAGGCACATGAGGATCCTCAAATACCCCGTGATCAGTCTCAGGGTAGC
TCTCATAGCCTGGACAGGGCCCCCCTCGGGGGTTGCGCCCAGGTCCAGGCGGGGGATGCACAGCAACAGT
CACCGAAGCAGAAGCCGTCACAGTGGTGATGGGCTGGCAGTAGCTGGGCACAGAGCTGCCCATGGCGGTG
GACGTTGGGTTCCGAGGGTTGTGAGAACGGGCCCCACGGGGCCCTGAGCGGTCCCTATTGCTAGGGCCAG
AATGCCCTTCAGTAGAAATTTCAAAAGCGTCTCTGCGCGGTCTGTAGGGGGGTGGCCGCAAGCCTTCTCT
AGGGGGATCCCTTCGAGGCTGCTGGCCTTGCCGTCCAGGGGACAAGGAGCCAGAGTCCAGGTGGGGCTGT
TGCCGAGGGGTCAAGGGAGGCTGATGTCTGGAGTCCGGATGGACCACAGTGGACCGGGCAAAGACAGGGT
TTTCTGTGGCTTCCACAATCACTTGGTGGGCAGGGCCTCCGGCACCCTGCTGTGCTTCGTATTGCCTGAG
CTCCTCACTGATGCCAGACACCGTGGTCTGAGAGCTGTACTCCGAGTCGGAGGAATCAGACCCATTGTTC
GTGTGACCAGGAGGCACGGCAAACCGGACGACACTTGGAGGCGGCTCA
